Addgene plasmid #11437: pSKB3.MPN348
Depositing lab: Sung-Hou Kim. Depositing organization: Lawrence Berkeley National Laboratory. Publication: Crystal structure of methenyltetrahydrofolate synthetase from Mycoplasma pneumoniae (GI: 13508087) at 2.2 A resolution. Chen S, Shin DH, Pufan R, Kim R, Kim SH. Proteins. 2004 Sep 1. 56(4):839-43. 10.1002/prot.20214 PubMed 15281135.
Backbone
  Vector backbone: pSKB3
  Backbone size w/o insert (bp): 5386
  Modifications to backbone: derivative of bacterial expression vector pET-28a with the thrombin protease site replaced by a TEV protease site
  Vector type: Bacterial Expression
Growth in bacteria
  Bacterial resistance: Kanamycin, 50 μg/mL
  Growth temperature: 37°C
  Growth strain: DH5alpha
  Copy number: High Copy
Gene/Insert
  Gene/Insert name: methenyltetrahydrofolate synthetase
  Species: Mycoplasma pneumoniae M129
  Insert size (bp): 492
  GenBank ID: AAB96136 MPN348 NP_110036
  Tag / fusion protein: 6x His (N terminal on backbone); TEV cleavage site (N terminal on backbone)
  Cloning method: Restriction Enzyme; 5′ cloning site NdeI (not destroyed); 3′ cloning site BamHI (not destroyed)
  Sequencing primers: 5′ TAATACGACTCACTATAGGG; 3′ GCTAGTTATTGCTCAGCGG
Terms and licenses: Academic/Nonprofit Terms; Industry Terms: Not Available to Industry
Depositor comments: Please note that the plasmid pSKB3.MPN348 contains a Kanamycin resistance marker, and the BL21 bacterial strain contains a plasmid, pSJS1244, that confers spectinomycin resistance and allows for expression of genes with rare codons. Addgene provides this plasmid in the DH5alpha bacterial strain. For expression, please use BL21(DE3).Star/pSJS1244
How to cite: pSKB3.MPN348 was a gift from Sung-Hou Kim (Addgene plasmid # 11437 ; http://n2t.net/addgene:11437 ; RRID:Addgene_11437)
