[The description below was written by a language model from this plasmid's Addgene catalogue record and pLannotate feature annotations shown in this document.]
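Description:
pSKB3.MPN348 is a bacterial expression plasmid for producing methenyltetrahydrofolate synthetase (MPN348) from Mycoplasma pneumoniae M129 in E. coli. The backbone, pSKB3, is a pET-28a derivative in which the thrombin cleavage site following the N-terminal His tag has been replaced by a TEV protease site. The plasmid replicates from a ColE1/pBR322-type origin accompanied by the rop gene and bom region. The catalogue lists it as high copy, although rop normally moderates copy number. Selection is by kanamycin through an aph(3')-Ia resistance gene, and an f1 origin is also present. Annotated tetracycline-resistance and AmpR promoter pieces are only fragments, consistent with backbone remnants rather than functional markers.

The 492 bp coding sequence was inserted between the NdeI and BamHI sites, both retained, and the sequenced record of 5,845 nt matches the Swiss-Prot entry for the M. pneumoniae enzyme, which irreversibly converts 5-formyltetrahydrofolate to 5,10-methenyltetrahydrofolate in folate metabolism. Expression is driven by a T7 promoter controlled by an adjacent lac operator, with the T7 gene 10 ribosome binding site upstream and a T7 terminator downstream. A plasmid-borne lacI gene supplies repressor, so transcription is IPTG-inducible in hosts carrying T7 RNA polymerase. The protein is made with an N-terminal 6xHis tag for affinity purification, removable with TEV protease. A short His-tag fragment annotated downstream of the insert is probably the vector's optional C-terminal tag, which the catalogue does not list as fused.

The depositor recommends expression in a BL21(DE3) Star strain carrying pSJS1244, a spectinomycin-resistance helper plasmid that supports expression of genes with rare codons. The associated publication used the protein for crystal structure determination.
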