Features (pLannotate 1.2.2; 20 found; start..end, strand, type, name):
     26..73      -  terminator     T7 terminator: transcription terminator for bacteriophage T7 RNA polymerase
     81..130     -  CDS            SET1 (fragment): solubility-enhancement tag derived from T7 phage gene 10B
    140..157     -  CDS            9xHis (fragment): 9xHis affinity tag
    213..704     -  CDS            MTHFS_MYCPN: Experimental evidence at protein level: Swiss-Prot protein existence level 1. Involved in folate metabolism. Catalyzes the irreversible conversion of 5-formyltetrahydrofolate (5-FTHF) to yield 5,10- methenyltetrahydrofolate. From Mycoplasma pneumoniae (strain ATCC 29342 / M129).
    751..767     -  CDS            capTEV™ (fragment): composite tag for in vivo biotinylation, TEV protease cleavage, and 6xHis tagging
    786..808     -  RBS            RBS: efficient ribosome binding site from bacteriophage T7 gene 10 (Olins and Rangwala, 1989)
    823..847     -  protein_bind   lac operator: The lac repressor binds to the lac operator to inhibit transcription in E. coli. This inhibition can be relieved by adding lactose or isopropyl-β-D-thiogalactopyranoside (IPTG). lac repressor encoded by lacI
    848..866     -  promoter       T7 promoter: promoter for bacteriophage T7 RNA polymerase
    888..1167    +  CDS            TcR (fragment): tetracycline efflux protein; tet; confers resistance to tetracycline
   1175..1252    +  promoter       lacI promoter: lacI
   1253..2335    +  CDS            lacI: lac repressor; lacI; The lac repressor binds to the lac operator to inhibit transcription in E. coli. This inhibition can be relieved by adding lactose or isopropyl-β-D-thiogalactopyranoside (IPTG).
   2348..2369    +  protein_bind   CAP binding site: CAP binding activates transcription in the presence of cAMP. E. coli catabolite activator protein
   2384..2675    +  CDS            TcR (fragment): tetracycline efflux protein; tet; confers resistance to tetracycline
   2747..3127    -  CDS            YPB1_ECOLX: Protein predicted: Swiss-Prot protein existence level 4. From Escherichia coli.
   3144..3335    +  CDS            rop: Rop protein, which maintains plasmids at low copy number; rop
   3437..3576    +  misc_feature   bom: basis of mobility region from pBR322
   3762..4350    -  rep_origin     ori: high-copy-number ColE1/pMB1/pBR322/pUC origin of replication
   4472..5287    +  CDS            KanR: aminoglycoside phosphotransferase; aph(3')-Ia; confers resistance to kanamycin in bacteria or G418 (Geneticin®) in eukaryotes
   5296..5353    -  promoter       AmpR promoter (fragment): bla
   5406..5834    -  rep_origin     f1 ori (sequence partly withheld): f1 bacteriophage origin of replication; arrow indicates direction of (+) strand synthesis
>Addgene plasmid #11437 | pSKB3.MPN348 | addgene full sequence | sequence record 237097 | Addgene NGS Result
ATCCGGATATAGTTCCTCCTTTCAGCAAAAAACCCCTCAAGACCCGTTTAGAGGCCCCAAGGGGTTATGC
TAGTTATTGCTCAGCGGTGGCAGCAGCCAACTCAGCTTCCTTTCGGGCTTTGTTAGCAGCCGGATCTCAG
TGGTGGTGGTGGTGGTGCTCGAGTGCGGCCGCAAGCTTGTCGACGGAGCTCGAATTCGGATCCTTACTCG
AGTTCATCATTAATAATTAAGTCTAGTTGTACATCCCAAGGATCGGCTAAAAAATCACCTTTTTGGAAAC
TGTACGCTATTCCTATTTTAGGTTGTTGTCTAGTTAATTGCATTAAATAACGGTCATAATAGCCCTTGCC
AAAGCCTAGACGGTAATTGTCTTTATTAAAGCCTACCAATGGTATTAGGAAGCAGTCTATTTGATTAGGT
TCGAATGTATTTGTCTCCTGATCAATAAAGATAATTTCGGTATCACTTATTACCTTGGGGTAAACAGCTC
TTATTTGGTTAATCTTTAAAAACTCAAAGAAGAAGTCAACAAAAGTAACCTCATTTTTAATGGGTTCATA
AAGTGCAATTGTTTTAATGCATGGCTTAGGAGTTAAAAAAGCAACTAATTTTTGATTAATCTTTTGATCT
AAGTGACTTTTTTCAATGGTACTTAATGCCATTCTTTTTTGCAGAATTTGTTTTCTTAAGGCATTTTTGT
CCATATGGCCCTGGAAGTAAAGGTTTTCGGTCGTTGGGATATCGTAATCGTGATGATGATGATGATGGCT
GCTGCCCATGGTATATCTCCTTCTTAAAGTTAAACAAAATTATTTCTAGAGGGGAATTGTTATCCGCTCA
CAATTCCCCTATAGTGAGTCGTATTAATTTCGCGGGATCGAGATCTCGATCCTCTACGCCGGACGCATCG
TGGCCGGCATCACCGGCGCCACAGGTGCGGTTGCTGGCGCCTATATCGCCGACATCACCGATGGGGAAGA
TCGGGCTCGCCACTTCGGGCTCATGAGCGCTTGTTTCGGCGTGGGTATGGTGGCAGGCCCCGTGGCCGGG
GGACTGTTGGGCGCCATCTCCTTGCATGCACCATTCCTTGCGGCGGCGGTGCTCAACGGCCTCAACCTAC
TACTGGGCTGCTTCCTAATGCAGGAGTCGCATAAGGGAGAGCGTCGAGATCCCGGACACCATCGAATGGC
GCAAAACCTTTCGCGGTATGGCATGATAGCGCCCGGAAGAGAGTCAATTCAGGGTGGTGAATGTGAAACC
AGTAACGTTATACGATGTCGCAGAGTATGCCGGTGTCTCTTATCAGACCGTTTCCCGCGTGGTGAACCAG
GCCAGCCACGTTTCTGCGAAAACGCGGGAAAAAGTGGAAGCGGCGATGGCGGAGCTGAATTACATTCCCA
ACCGCGTGGCACAACAACTGGCGGGCAAACAGTCGTTGCTGATTGGCGTTGCCACCTCCAGTCTGGCCCT
GCACGCGCCGTCGCAAATTGTCGCGGCGATTAAATCTCGCGCCGATCAACTGGGTGCCAGCGTGGTGGTG
TCGATGGTAGAACGAAGCGGCGTCGAAGCCTGTAAAGCGGCGGTGCACAATCTTCTCGCGCAACGCGTCA
GTGGGCTGATCATTAACTATCCGCTGGATGACCAGGATGCCATTGCTGTGGAAGCTGCCTGCACTAATGT
TCCGGCGTTATTTCTTGATGTCTCTGACCAGACACCCATCAACAGTATTATTTTCTCCCATGAAGACGGT
ACGCGACTGGGCGTGGAGCATCTGGTCGCATTGGGTCACCAGCAAATCGCGCTGTTAGCGGGCCCATTAA
GTTCTGTCTCGGCGCGTCTGCGTCTGGCTGGCTGGCATAAATATCTCACTCGCAATCAAATTCAGCCGAT
AGCGGAACGGGAAGGCGACTGGAGTGCCATGTCCGGTTTTCAACAAACCATGCAAATGCTGAATGAGGGC
ATCGTTCCCACTGCGATGCTGGTTGCCAACGATCAGATGGCGCTGGGCGCAATGCGCGCCATTACCGAGT
CCGGGCTGCGCGTTGGTGCGGATATCTCGGTAGTGGGATACGACGATACCGAAGACAGCTCATGTTATAT
CCCGCCGTTAACCACCATCAAACAGGATTTTCGCCTGCTGGGGCAAACCAGCGTGGACCGCTTGCTGCAA
CTCTCTCAGGGCCAGGCGGTGAAGGGCAATCAGCTGTTGCCCGTCTCACTGGTGAAAAGAAAAACCACCC
TGGCGCCCAATACGCAAACCGCCTCTCCCCGCGCGTTGGCCGATTCATTAATGCAGCTGGCACGACAGGT
TTCCCGACTGGAAAGCGGGCAGTGAGCGCAACGCAATTAATGTAAGTTAGCTCACTCATTAGGCACCGGG
ATCTCGACCGATGCCCTTGAGAGCCTTCAACCCAGTCAGCTCCTTCCGGTGGGCGCGGGGCATGACTATC
GTCGCCGCACTTATGACTGTCTTCTTTATCATGCAACTCGTAGGACAGGTGCCGGCAGCGCTCTGGGTCA
TTTTCGGCGAGGACCGCTTTCGCTGGAGCGCGACGATGATCGGCCTGTCGCTTGCGGTATTCGGAATCTT
GCACGCCCTCGCTCAAGCCTTCGTCACTGGTCCCGCCACCAAACGTTTCGGCGAGAAGCAGGCCATTATC
GCCGGCATGGCGGCCCCACGGGTGCGCATGATCGTGCTCCTGTCGTTGAGGACCCGGCTAGGCTGGCGGG
GTTGCCTTACTGGTTAGCAGAATGAATCACCGATACGCGAGCGAACGTGAAGCGACTGCTGCTGCAAAAC
GTCTGCGACCTGAGCAACAACATGAATGGTCTTCGGTTTCCGTGTTTCGTAAAGTCTGGAAACGCGGAAG
TCAGCGCCCTGCACCATTATGTTCCGGATCTGCATCGCAGGATGCTGCTGGCTACCCTGTGGAACACCTA
CATCTGTATTAACGAAGCGCTGGCATTGACCCTGAGTGATTTTTCTCTGGTCCCGCCGCATCCATACCGC
CAGTTGTTTACCCTCACAACGTTCCAGTAACCGGGCATGTTCATCATCAGTAACCCGTATCGTGAGCATC
CTCTCTCGTTTCATCGGTATCATTACCCCCATGAACAGAAATCCCCCTTACACGGAGGCATCAGTGACCA
AACAGGAAAAAACCGCCCTTAACATGGCCCGCTTTATCAGAAGCCAGACATTAACGCTTCTGGAGAAACT
CAACGAGCTGGACGCGGATGAACAGGCAGACATCTGTGAATCGCTTCACGACCACGCTGATGAGCTTTAC
CGCAGCTGCCTCGCGCGTTTCGGTGATGACGGTGAAAACCTCTGACACATGCAGCTCCCGGAGACGGTCA
CAGCTTGTCTGTAAGCGGATGCCGGGAGCAGACAAGCCCGTCAGGGCGCGTCAGCGGGTGTTGGCGGGTG
TCGGGGCGCAGCCATGACCCAGTCACGTAGCGATAGCGGAGTGTATACTGGCTTAACTATGCGGCATCAG
AGCAGATTGTACTGAGAGTGCACCATTGCGGTGTGAAATACCGCACAGATGCGTAAGGAGAAAATACCGC
ATCAGGCGCTCTTCCGCTTCCTCGCTCACTGACTCGCTGCGCTCGGTCGTTCGGCTGCGGCGAGCGGTAT
CAGCTCACTCAAAGGCGGTAATACGGTTATCCACAGAATCAGGGGATAACGCAGGAAAGAACATGTGAGC
AAAAGGCCAGCAAAAGGCCAGGAACCGTAAAAAGGCCGCGTTGCTGGCGTTTTTCCATAGGCTCCGCCCC
CCTGACGAGCATCACAAAAATCGACGCTCAAGTCAGAGGTGGCGAAACCCGACAGGACTATAAAGATACC
AGGCGTTTCCCCCTGGAAGCTCCCTCGTGCGCTCTCCTGTTCCGACCCTGCCGCTTACCGGATACCTGTC
CGCCTTTCTCCCTTCGGGAAGCGTGGCGCTTTCTCATAGCTCACGCTGTAGGTATCTCAGTTCGGTGTAG
GTCGTTCGCTCCAAGCTGGGCTGTGTGCACGAACCCCCCGTTCAGCCCGACCGCTGCGCCTTATCCGGTA
ACTATCGTCTTGAGTCCAACCCGGTAAGACACGACTTATCGCCACTGGCAGCAGCCACTGGTAACAGGAT
TAGCAGAGCGAGGTATGTAGGCGGTGCTACAGAGTTCTTGAAGTGGTGGCCTAACTACGGCTACACTAGA
AGGACAGTATTTGGTATCTGCGCTCTGCTGAAGCCAGTTACCTTCGGAAAAAGAGTTGGTAGCTCTTGAT
CCGGCAAACAAACCACCGCTGGTAGCGGTGGTTTTTTTGTTTGCAAGCAGCAGATTACGCGCAGAAAAAA
AGGATCTCAAGAAGATCCTTTGATCTTTTCTACGGGGTCTGACGCTCAGTGGAACGAAAACTCACGTTAA
GGGATTTTGGTCATGAACAATAAAACTGTCTGCTTACATAAACAGTAATACAAGGGGTGTTATGAGCCAT
ATTCAACGGGAAACGTCTTGCTCTAGGCCGCGATTAAATTCCAACATGGATGCTGATTTATATGGGTATA
AATGGGCTCGCGATAATGTCGGGCAATCAGGTGCGACAATCTATCGATTGTATGGGAAGCCCGATGCGCC
AGAGTTGTTTCTGAAACATGGCAAAGGTAGCGTTGCCAATGATGTTACAGATGAGATGGTCAGACTAAAC
TGGCTGACGGAATTTATGCCTCTTCCGACCATCAAGCATTTTATCCGTACTCCTGATGATGCATGGTTAC
TCACCACTGCGATCCCCGGGAAAACAGCATTCCAGGTATTAGAAGAATATCCTGATTCAGGTGAAAATAT
TGTTGATGCGCTGGCAGTGTTCCTGCGCCGGTTGCATTCGATTCCTGTTTGTAATTGTCCTTTTAACAGC
GATCGCGTATTTCGTCTCGCTCAGGCGCAATCACGAATGAATAACGGTTTGGTTGATGCGAGTGATTTTG
ATGACGAGCGTAATGGCTGGCCTGTTGAACAAGTCTGGAAAGAAATGCATAAACTTTTGCCATTCTCACC
GGATTCAGTCGTCACTCATGGTGATTTCTCACTTGATAACCTTATTTTTGACGAGGGGAAATTAATAGGT
TGTATTGATGTTGGACGAGTCGGAATCGCAGACCGATACCAGGATCTTGCCATCCTATGGAACTGCCTCG
GTGAGTTTTCTCCTTCATTACAGAAACGGCTTTTTCAAAAATATGGTATTGATAATCCTGATATGAATAA
ATTGCAGTTTCATTTGATGCTCGATGAGTTTTTCTAAGAATTAATTCATGAGCGGATACATATTTGAATG
TATTTAGAAAAATAAACAAATAGGGGTTCCGCGCACATTTCCCCGAAAAGTGCCACCTAAATTGTAAGCG
TTAATATTTTGTTAAAATTCGCGTTAAATTTTTGTTAAATCAGCTCATTTTTTAACCAATAGGCCGAAAT
CGGCAAAATCCCTTATAAATCAAAAGAATAGACCGAGATAGGGT
[37 nt withheld, positions 5505-5541]
AAAGAACGTGGACTCCAACGTCAAAGG
[49 nt withheld, positions 5569-5617]
T
[91 nt withheld, positions 5619-5709]
G
[124 nt withheld, positions 5711-5834]
CCCATTCGCCA
